Addgene plasmid #180227: RpHLuorin2
Purpose: for bacterial expression of recombinant ratiometric pHluorin2
Depositing lab: Geert van den Bogaart. Depositing organization: University of Groningen. Publication: Fluorescence Lifetime Imaging of pH along the Secretory Pathway. Linders PTA, Ioannidis M, Ter Beest M, van den Bogaart G. ACS Chem Biol. 2022 Jan 21;17(1):240-251. doi: 10.1021/acschembio.1c00907. Epub 2022 Jan 10. PubMed 35000377.
Backbone
  Vector backbone: pET28a(+)
  Vector type: Bacterial Expression
Growth in bacteria
  Bacterial resistance: Kanamycin, 50 μg/mL
  Growth temperature: 37°C
  Growth strain: DH5alpha
  Growth instructions: expression in E.coli BL21(DE3)
  Copy number: Low Copy
Gene/Insert
  Gene/Insert name: Ratiometric pHLuorin2
  Promoter: T7
  Tag / fusion protein: His-tag followed by thrombin cleavage site (N terminal on insert)
  Cloning method: Restriction Enzyme; 5′ cloning site NdeI (unknown if destroyed); 3′ cloning site XhoI (unknown if destroyed)
  Sequencing primers: 5′ TAATACGACTCACTATAGGG; 3′ GCTAGTTATTGCTCAGCGG
Terms and licenses: Academic/Nonprofit Terms; Industry Terms: Not Available to Industry
How to cite: RpHLuorin2 was a gift from Geert van den Bogaart (Addgene plasmid # 180227 ; http://n2t.net/addgene:180227 ; RRID:Addgene_180227)
