[The description below was written by a language model from this plasmid's Addgene catalogue record and the feature table of its GenBank file.]
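Description:
RpHLuorin2 is a 6,003 bp bacterial expression plasmid built on the pET28a(+) backbone for producing recombinant ratiometric pHluorin2, a pH-sensitive GFP variant, in E. coli. It replicates from a pBR322/ColE1-type origin. The adjacent rop gene and bom region are retained, which fits the catalogue's low-copy designation even though the generic origin annotation reads "high-copy". Selection is by kanamycin through the aph(3')-Ia aminoglycoside phosphotransferase gene. An f1 origin is also present, a standard element that allows single-stranded DNA production.

The insert was cloned between the NdeI and XhoI sites, downstream of a T7 promoter with an adjoining lac operator and the strong ribosome binding site from T7 gene 10, and upstream of the T7 terminator. A plasmid-borne lacI gene supplies lac repressor, so transcription stays repressed until IPTG is added. Expression needs a host that provides T7 RNA polymerase, and the record names BL21(DE3) for this purpose, with DH5alpha used for propagation. The protein carries an N-terminal 6xHis tag followed by a thrombin cleavage site, allowing metal-affinity purification and subsequent tag removal.

The feature table does not annotate the pHluorin2 coding sequence itself. It presumably lies in the unannotated stretch between the thrombin site and a second, vector-derived 6xHis sequence just past the insert. The record does not say whether that C-terminal tag is translated or is preceded by a stop codon. The associated publication concerns fluorescence lifetime imaging of pH along the secretory pathway, which suggests the purified protein was used for in vitro work such as characterising the sensor's pH response, although the record does not state this explicitly.
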