LOCUS       Exported 6003 bp ds-DNA circular SYN 03-MAR-2022
DEFINITION  for bacterial expression of recombinant ratiometric pHluorin2.
ACCESSION   .
VERSION     .
KEYWORDS    RpHLuorin2
SOURCE      synthetic DNA construct
  ORGANISM  synthetic DNA construct
REFERENCE   1 (bases 1 to 6003)
  TITLE     Fluorescence lifetime imaging of pH along the secretory pathway
  JOURNAL   Unpublished
REFERENCE   2 (bases 1 to 6003)
  AUTHORS   .
  TITLE     Direct Submission
  JOURNAL   Exported Mar 3, 2022 from SnapGene Server 1.1.58
            http://www.snapgene.com
FEATURES             Location/Qualifiers
     source          1..6003
                     /organism="synthetic DNA construct"
                     /mol_type="other DNA"
     primer_bind     845..864
                     /label=LacI-R
                     /note="LacI, reverse primer"
     promoter        complement(884..961)
                     /gene="lacI"
                     /label=lacI promoter
     primer_bind     1167..1186
                     /label=pBRrevBam
                     /note="pBR322 vectors, tet region, downstream of BamHI,
                     reverse primer"
     primer_bind     1270..1289
                     /label=T7
                     /note="T7 promoter, forward primer"
     promoter        1270..1288
                     /label=T7 promoter
                     /note="promoter for bacteriophage T7 RNA polymerase"
     protein_bind    1289..1313
                     /label=lac operator
                     /bound_moiety="lac repressor encoded by lacI"
                     /note="The lac repressor binds to the lac operator to
                     inhibit transcription in E. coli. This inhibition can be
                     relieved by adding lactose or
                     isopropyl-beta-D-thiogalactopyranoside (IPTG)."
     RBS             1328..1350
                     /note="efficient ribosome binding site from bacteriophage
                     T7 gene 10 (Olins and Rangwala, 1989)"
     CDS             1369..1386
                     /codon_start=1
                     /product="6xHis affinity tag"
                     /label=6xHis
                     /translation="HHHHHH"
     CDS             1396..1413
                     /codon_start=1
                     /product="thrombin recognition and cleavage site"
                     /label=thrombin site
                     /translation="LVPRGS"
     CDS             2137..2154
                     /codon_start=1
                     /product="6xHis affinity tag"
                     /label=6xHis
                     /translation="HHHHHH"
     primer_bind     complement(2207..2225)
                     /label=T7 Term
                     /note="T7 terminator, reverse primer"
     terminator      2221..2268
                     /label=T7 terminator
                     /note="transcription terminator for bacteriophage T7 RNA
                     polymerase"
     rep_origin      2305..2760
                     /direction=RIGHT
                     /label=f1 ori
                     /note="f1 bacteriophage origin of replication; arrow
                     indicates direction of (+) strand synthesis"
     primer_bind     complement(2392..2411)
                     /label=F1ori-R
                     /note="F1 origin, reverse primer"
     primer_bind     2602..2623
                     /label=F1ori-F
                     /note="F1 origin, forward primer"
     CDS             complement(2852..3667)
                     /codon_start=1
                     /gene="aph(3')-Ia"
                     /product="aminoglycoside phosphotransferase"
                     /label=KanR
                     /note="confers resistance to kanamycin in bacteria or G418
                     (Geneticin(R)) in eukaryotes"
                     /translation="MSHIQRETSCSRPRLNSNMDADLYGYKWARDNVGQSGATIYRLYG
                     KPDAPELFLKHGKGSVANDVTDEMVRLNWLTEFMPLPTIKHFIRTPDDAWLLTTAIPGK
                     TAFQVLEEYPDSGENIVDALAVFLRRLHSIPVCNCPFNSDRVFRLAQAQSRMNNGLVDA
                     SDFDDERNGWPVEQVWKEMHKLLPFSPDSVVTHGDFSLDNLIFDEGKLIGCIDVGRVGI
                     ADRYQDLAILWNCLGEFSPSLQKRLFQKYGIDNPDMNKLQFHLMLDEFF"
     primer_bind     3575..3594
                     /label=Kan-R
                     /note="Kanamycin resistance gene, reverse primer"
     primer_bind     3659..3678
                     /label=pENTR-R
                     /note="pENTR vectors, reverse primer"
     rep_origin      3789..4377
                     /direction=RIGHT
                     /label=ori
                     /note="high-copy-number ColE1/pMB1/pBR322/pUC origin of
                     replication"
     primer_bind     4278..4297
                     /label=pBR322ori-F
                     /note="pBR322 origin, forward primer"
     primer_bind     4531..4548
                     /label=L4440
                     /note="L4440 vector, forward primer"
     misc_feature    4563..4702
                     /label=bom
                     /note="basis of mobility region from pBR322"
     primer_bind     complement(4628..4647)
                     /label=pRS-marker
                     /note="pRS vectors, use to sequence yeast selectable
                     marker"
     primer_bind     4788..4810
                     /label=pGEX 3'
                     /note="pGEX vectors, reverse primer"
     CDS             complement(4804..4995)
                     /codon_start=1
                     /gene="rop"
                     /product="Rop protein, which maintains plasmids at low copy
                     number"
                     /label=rop
                     /translation="MTKQEKTALNMARFIRSQTLTLLEKLNELDADEQADICESLHDHA
                     DELYRSCLARFGDDGENL"
     CDS             complement(5804..883)
                     /codon_start=1
                     /gene="lacI"
                     /product="lac repressor"
                     /label=lacI
                     /note="The lac repressor binds to the lac operator to
                     inhibit transcription in E. coli. This inhibition can be
                     relieved by adding lactose or
                     isopropyl-beta-D-thiogalactopyranoside (IPTG)."
                     /translation="MKPVTLYDVAEYAGVSYQTVSRVVNQASHVSAKTREKVEAAMAEL
                     NYIPNRVAQQLAGKQSLLIGVATSSLALHAPSQIVAAIKSRADQLGASVVVSMVERSGV
                     EACKAAVHNLLAQRVSGLIINYPLDDQDAIAVEAACTNVPALFLDVSDQTPINSIIFSH
                     EDGTRLGVEHLVALGHQQIALLAGPLSSVSARLRLAGWHKYLTRNQIQPIAEREGDWSA
                     MSGFQQTMQMLNEGIVPTAMLVANDQMALGAMRAITESGLRVGADISVVGYDDTEDSSC
                     YIPPLTTIKQDFRLLGQTSVDRLLQLSQGQAVKGNQLLPVSLVKRKTTLAPNTQTASPR
                     ALADSLMQLARQVSRLESGQ"
ORIGIN
        1 ggcgaaaatc ctgtttgatg gtggttaacg gcgggatata acatgagctg tcttcggtat
       61 cgtcgtatcc cactaccgag atatccgcac caacgcgcag cccggactcg gtaatggcgc
      121 gcattgcgcc cagcgccatc tgatcgttgg caaccagcat cgcagtggga acgatgccct
      181 cattcagcat ttgcatggtt tgttgaaaac cggacatggc actccagtcg ccttcccgtt
      241 ccgctatcgg ctgaatttga ttgcgagtga gatatttatg ccagccagcc agacgcagac
      301 gcgccgagac agaacttaat gggcccgcta acagcgcgat ttgctggtga cccaatgcga
      361 ccagatgctc cacgcccagt cgcgtaccgt cttcatggga gaaaataata ctgttgatgg
      421 gtgtctggtc agagacatca agaaataacg ccggaacatt agtgcaggca gcttccacag
      481 caatggcatc ctggtcatcc agcggatagt taatgatcag cccactgacg cgttgcgcga
      541 gaagattgtg caccgccgct ttacaggctt cgacgccgct tcgttctacc atcgacacca
      601 ccacgctggc acccagttga tcggcgcgag atttaatcgc cgcgacaatt tgcgacggcg
      661 cgtgcagggc cagactggag gtggcaacgc caatcagcaa cgactgtttg cccgccagtt
      721 gttgtgccac gcggttggga atgtaattca gctccgccat cgccgcttcc actttttccc
      781 gcgttttcgc agaaacgtgg ctggcctggt tcaccacgcg ggaaacggtc tgataagaga
      841 caccggcata ctctgcgaca tcgtataacg ttactggttt cacattcacc accctgaatt
      901 gactctcttc cgggcgctat catgccatac cgcgaaaggt tttgcgccat tcgatggtgt
      961 ccgggatctc gacgctctcc cttatgcgac tcctgcatta ggaagcagcc cagtagtagg
     1021 ttgaggccgt tgagcaccgc cgccgcaagg aatggtgcat gcaaggagat ggcgcccaac
     1081 agtcccccgg ccacggggcc tgccaccata cccacgccga aacaagcgct catgagcccg
     1141 aagtggcgag cccgatcttc cccatcggtg atgtcggcga tataggcgcc agcaaccgca
     1201 cctgtggcgc cggtgatgcc ggccacgatg cgtccggcgt agaggatcga gatctcgatc
     1261 ccgcgaaatt aatacgactc actatagggg aattgtgagc ggataacaat tcccctctag
     1321 aaataatttt gtttaacttt aagaaggaga tataccatgg gcagcagcca tcatcatcat
     1381 catcacagca gcggcctggt gccgcgcggc agccatatgt ctaaaggtga agaactgttc
     1441 accggtgttg ttccgatcct ggttgaactg gacggtgacg ttaacggtca caaattctct
     1501 gtttctggtg aaggtgaagg tgacgctacc tacggtaaac tgaccctgaa attcatctgc
     1561 accaccggta aactgccggt tccgtggccg accctggtta ccaccctgtc ttacggtgtt
     1621 cagtgcttct ctcgttaccc ggaccacatg aaacagcacg acttcttcaa atctgctatg
     1681 ccggaaggtt acgttcagga acgtaccatc ttcttcaaag acgacggtaa ctacaaaacc
     1741 cgtgctgaag ttaaattcga aggtgacacc ctggttaacc gtatcgaact gaaaggtatc
     1801 gacttcaaag aagacggtaa catcctgggt cacaaactgg aatacaacta caacgaacac
     1861 ctggtttaca tcatggctga caaacagaaa aacggtacca aagctatctt ccaggttcac
     1921 cacaacatcg aagacggtgg tgttcagctg gctgaccact accagcagaa caccccgatc
     1981 ggtgacggtc cggttctgct gccggacaac cactacctgc acacccagtc tgctctgtct
     2041 aaagacccga acgaaaaacg tgaccacatg gttctgctgg aattcgttac cgctgctggt
     2101 atcacccacg gtatggacga actgtacaaa ctcgagcacc accaccacca ccactgagat
     2161 ccggctgcta acaaagcccg aaaggaagct gagttggctg ctgccaccgc tgagcaataa
     2221 ctagcataac cccttggggc ctctaaacgg gtcttgaggg gttttttgct gaaaggagga
     2281 actatatccg gattggcgaa tgggnnnnnn nnnnnnnnnn nnnnnnnnnn nnnnnnnnnn
     2341 nnnnnnnnnn nnnnnnnnnn nnnnnnnnnn nnnnnnnnnn nnnnnnnnnn nnnnnnnnnn
     2401 nnnnnnnnnn nnnnnnnnnn nnnnnnnncn nnnnnnnnnn nnnnnnnnnn nnnnnnnnnn
     2461 nnnnnnnnnn nnnnnnnnnn nnnnnnnnnn nnnnnnnnnn nnnnnnnnnn nnnnnnnnnn
     2521 annnnnnnnn nnnnnnnnnn nnnnnnnnnn nnnnnnnnnn nnnnnnnnnn cctttgacgt
     2581 tggagtccac gttctttnnn nnnnnnnnnn nnnnnnnnnn nnnnnnnnnn nnnnacccta
     2641 tctcggtcta ttcttttgat ttataaggga ttttgccgat ttcggcctat tggttaaaaa
     2701 atgagctgat ttaacaaaaa tttaacgcga attttaacaa aatattaacg cttacaattt
     2761 aggtggcact tttcggggaa atgtgcgcgg aacccctatt tgtttatttt tctaaataca
     2821 ttcaaatatg tatccgctca tgaattaatt cttagaaaaa ctcatcgagc atcaaatgaa
     2881 actgcaattt attcatatca ggattatcaa taccatattt ttgaaaaagc cgtttctgta
     2941 atgaaggaga aaactcaccg aggcagttcc ataggatggc aagatcctgg tatcggtctg
     3001 cgattccgac tcgtccaaca tcaatacaac ctattaattt cccctcgtca aaaataaggt
     3061 tatcaagtga gaaatcacca tgagtgacga ctgaatccgg tgagaatggc aaaagtttat
     3121 gcatttcttt ccagacttgt tcaacaggcc agccattacg ctcgtcatca aaatcactcg
     3181 catcaaccaa accgttattc attcgtgatt gcgcctgagc gagacgaaat acgcgatcgc
     3241 tgttaaaagg acaattacaa acaggaatcg aatgcaaccg gcgcaggaac actgccagcg
     3301 catcaacaat attttcacct gaatcaggat attcttctaa tacctggaat gctgttttcc
     3361 cggggatcgc agtggtgagt aaccatgcat catcaggagt acggataaaa tgcttgatgg
     3421 tcggaagagg cataaattcc gtcagccagt ttagtctgac catctcatct gtaacatcat
     3481 tggcaacgct acctttgcca tgtttcagaa acaactctgg cgcatcgggc ttcccataca
     3541 atcgatagat tgtcgcacct gattgcccga cattatcgcg agcccattta tacccatata
     3601 aatcagcatc catgttggaa tttaatcgcg gcctagagca agacgtttcc cgttgaatat
     3661 ggctcataac accccttgta ttactgttta tgtaagcaga cagttttatt gttcatgacc
     3721 aaaatccctt aacgtgagtt ttcgttccac tgagcgtcag accccgtaga aaagatcaaa
     3781 ggatcttctt gagatccttt ttttctgcgc gtaatctgct gcttgcaaac aaaaaaacca
     3841 ccgctaccag cggtggtttg tttgccggat caagagctac caactctttt tccgaaggta
     3901 actggcttca gcagagcgca gataccaaat actgtccttc tagtgtagcc gtagttaggc
     3961 caccacttca agaactctgt agcaccgcct acatacctcg ctctgctaat cctgttacca
     4021 gtggctgctg ccagtggcga taagtcgtgt cttaccgggt tggactcaag acgatagtta
     4081 ccggataagg cgcagcggtc gggctgaacg gggggttcgt gcacacagcc cagcttggag
     4141 cgaacgacct acaccgaact gagataccta cagcgtgagc tatgagaaag cgccacgctt
     4201 cccgaaggga gaaaggcgga caggtatccg gtaagcggca gggtcggaac aggagagcgc
     4261 acgagggagc ttccaggggg aaacgcctgg tatctttata gtcctgtcgg gtttcgccac
     4321 ctctgacttg agcgtcgatt tttgtgatgc tcgtcagggg ggcggagcct atggaaaaac
     4381 gccagcaacg cggccttttt acggttcctg gccttttgct ggccttttgc tcacatgttc
     4441 tttcctgcgt tatcccctga ttctgtggat aaccgtatta ccgcctttga gtgagctgat
     4501 accgctcgcc gcagccgaac gaccgagcgc agcgagtcag tgagcgagga agcggaagag
     4561 cgcctgatgc ggtattttct ccttacgcat ctgtgcggta tttcacaccg caatggtgca
     4621 ctctcagtac aatctgctct gatgccgcat agttaagcca gtatacactc cgctatcgct
     4681 acgtgactgg gtcatggctg cgccccgaca cccgccaaca cccgctgacg cgccctgacg
     4741 ggcttgtctg ctcccggcat ccgcttacag acaagctgtg accgtctccg ggagctgcat
     4801 gtgtcagagg ttttcaccgt catcaccgaa acgcgcgagg cagctgcggt aaagctcatc
     4861 agcgtggtcg tgaagcgatt cacagatgtc tgcctgttca tccgcgtcca gctcgttgag
     4921 tttctccaga agcgttaatg tctggcttct gataaagcgg gccatgttaa gggcggtttt
     4981 ttcctgtttg gtcactgatg cctccgtgta agggggattt ctgttcatgg gggtaatgat
     5041 accgatgaaa cgagagagga tgctcacgat acgggttact gatgatgaac atgcccggtt
     5101 actggaacgt tgtgagggta aacaactggc ggtatggatg cggcgggacc agagaaaaat
     5161 cactcagggt caatgccagc gcttcgttaa tacagatgta ggtgttccac agggtagcca
     5221 gcagcatcct gcgatgcaga tccggaacat aatggtgcag ggcgctgact tccgcgtttc
     5281 cagactttac gaaacacgga aaccgaagac cattcatgtt gttgctcagg tcgcagacgt
     5341 tttgcagcag cagtcgcttc acgttcgctc gcgtatcggt gattcattct gctaaccagt
     5401 aaggcaaccc cgccagccta gccgggtcct caacgacagg agcacgatca tgcgcacccg
     5461 tggggccgcc atgccggcga taatggcctg cttctcgccg aaacgtttgg tggcgggacc
     5521 agtgacgaag gcttgagcga gggcgtgcaa gattccgaat accgcaagcg acaggccgat
     5581 catcgtcgcg ctccagcgaa agcggtcctc gccgaaaatg acccagagcg ctgccggcac
     5641 ctgtcctacg agttgcatga taaagaagac agtcataagt gcggcgacga tagtcatgcc
     5701 ccgcgcccac cggaaggagc tgactgggtt gaaggctctc aagggcatcg gtcgagatcc
     5761 cggtgcctaa tgagtgagct aacttacatt aattgcgttg cgctcactgc ccgctttcca
     5821 gtcgggaaac ctgtcgtgcc agctgcatta atgaatcggc caacgcgcgg ggagaggcgg
     5881 tttgcgtatt gggcgccagg gtggtttttc ttttcaccag tgagacgggc aacagctgat
     5941 tgcccttcac cgcctggccc tgagagagtt gcagcaagcg gtccacgctg gtttgcccca
     6001 gca
//
